Addgene plasmid #163072: pMOS014E: Entry vector for: Grx1-roGFP2 glutathione redox sensor (cytosolic)
Purpose: Entry vector for: Grx1-roGFP2 glutathione redox sensor (cytosolic)
Depositing lab: Adam Cohen. Depositing organization: Harvard University. Publication: Multiplexed Optical Sensors in Arrayed Islands of Cells for multimodal recordings of cellular physiology. Werley CA, Boccardo S, Rigamonti A, Hansson EM, Cohen AE. Nat Commun. 2020 Aug 4;11(1):3881. doi: 10.1038/s41467-020-17607-5. PubMed 32753572.
Backbone
  Vector backbone: pENTR
  Backbone size w/o insert (bp): 2586
  Vector type: Gateway entry vector
Growth in bacteria
  Bacterial resistance: Kanamycin, 50 μg/mL
  Growth temperature: 37°C
  Growth strain: DH5alpha
  Copy number: High Copy
Gene/Insert
  Gene/Insert name: Grx1-roGFP2
  Species: Synthetic
  Insert size (bp): 1137
  Cloning method: Gateway Cloning
  Sequencing primers: 5′ M13F(-21); 3′ M13R
Resource information
  A portion of this plasmid was derived from a plasmid made by: Tobias Dick
Terms and licenses: Academic/Nonprofit Terms; Industry Terms: Not Available to Industry
Depositor comments: Please see PMID: 18469822 for original reporter gene characterization.
How to cite: pMOS014E: Entry vector for: Grx1-roGFP2 glutathione redox sensor (cytosolic) was a gift from Adam Cohen (Addgene plasmid # 163072 ; http://n2t.net/addgene:163072 ; RRID:Addgene_163072)
