[The description below was written by a language model from this plasmid's Addgene catalogue record and pLannotate feature annotations shown in this document.]
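Description:
pMOS014E is a Gateway entry clone built on the pENTR backbone, carrying the coding sequence for the cytosolic Grx1-roGFP2 glutathione redox sensor. The sequenced plasmid is about 3.7 kb. It is maintained in E. coli at high copy through a ColE1/pUC-type origin and selected with kanamycin via an aminoglycoside phosphotransferase (KanR) gene. Upstream of the cloning region sit the rrnB T1 and T2 transcription terminators typical of pENTR vectors, which shield the insert from read-through transcription. Short lacI and lacZα fragments are annotated as backbone remnants. A T7 promoter lies just outside attL2, oriented toward the insert on the reverse strand.

The roughly 1.1 kb synthetic insert lies between attL1 and attL2. It consists of a human glutaredoxin-1 (GLRX) open reading frame followed, after an unannotated gap that is presumably a linker, by a GFP-family coding sequence. The annotation tool labels this sequence EGFP, but by the catalogue description it is the redox-sensitive variant roGFP2. In this fusion, glutaredoxin couples the roGFP2 disulfide to the glutathione redox pair, so that the fluorescence readout reports the glutathione redox potential. No organelle-targeting sequence is annotated, consistent with the stated cytosolic localisation.

As an entry vector, the plasmid has no eukaryotic promoter or polyadenylation signal driving the sensor. It is intended for LR recombination to transfer the sensor into a destination expression vector of choice. It was deposited as part of a collection of optical sensors for multiplexed recordings of cellular physiology, and part of the plasmid derives from an earlier plasmid made by another laboratory.
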