Features (pLannotate 1.2.2; 11 found; start..end, strand, type, name):
    121..213     +  CDS            lacI (fragment): lac repressor; lacI; The lac repressor binds to the lac operator to inhibit transcription in E. coli. This inhibition can be relieved by adding lactose or isopropyl-β-D-thiogalactopyranoside (IPTG).
    268..295     -  terminator     rrnB T2 terminator: transcription terminator T2 from the E. coli rrnB gene
    427..470     +  terminator     rrnB T1 terminator: Escherichia coli rrnB; transcription terminator T1 from the E. coli rrnB gene
    517..553     -  CDS            lacZα (fragment): LacZα fragment of β-galactosidase; lacZ fragment
    569..668     +  protein_bind   attL1: mutant version of attL; recombination site for the Gateway® LR reaction LR Clonase™
    672..989     +  CDS            GLRX: GLRX1_HUMAN - Also known as GRX. Experimental evidence at protein level: Swiss-Prot protein existence level 1. Has a glutathione-disulfide oxidoreductase activity in the presence of NADPH and glutathione reductase. Reduces low molecular weight disulfides and proteins. From Homo sapiens (Human).
   1092..1808    +  CDS            EGFP: the original enhanced GFP (Yang et al., 1996) mammalian codon-optimized
   1816..1915    -  protein_bind   attL2: mutant version of attL; recombination site for the Gateway® LR reaction LR Clonase™
   1933..1951    -  promoter       T7 promoter: promoter for bacteriophage T7 RNA polymerase
   2085..2894    +  CDS            KanR: aminoglycoside phosphotransferase; aph(3')-Ia; confers resistance to kanamycin in bacteria or G418 (Geneticin®) in eukaryotes
   3041..3629    +  rep_origin     ori: high-copy-number ColE1/pMB1/pBR322/pUC origin of replication
>Addgene plasmid #163072 | pMOS014E: Entry vector for: Grx1-roGFP2 glutathione redox sensor (cytosolic) | addgene full sequence | sequence record 325097 | Addgene NGS Result
CTTTCCTGCGTTATCCCCTGATTCTGTGGATAACCGTATTACCGCCTTTGAGTGAGCTGATACCGCTCGC
CGCAGCCGAACGACCGAGCGCAGCGAGTCAGTGAGCGAGGAAGCGGAAGAGCGCCCAATACGCAAACCGC
CTCTCCCCGCGCGTTGGCCGATTCATTAATGCAGCTGGCACGACAGGTTTCCCGACTGGAAAGCGGGCAG
TGAGCGCAACGCAATTAATACGCGTACCGCTAGCCAGGAAGAGTTTGTAGAAACGCAAAAAGGCCATCCG
TCAGGATGGCCTTCTGCTTAGTTTGATGCCTGGCAGTTTATGGCGGGCGTCCTGCCCGCCACCCTCCGGG
CCGTTGCTTCACAACGTTCAAATCCGCTCCCGGCGGATTTGTCCTACTCAGGAGAGCGTTCACCGACAAA
CAACAGATAAAACGAAAGGCCCAGTCTTCCGACTGAGCCTTTCGTTTTATTTGATGCCTGGCAGTTCCCT
ACTCTCGCGTTAACGCTAGCATGGATGTTTTCCCAGTCACGACGTTGTAAAACGACGGCCAGTCTTAAGC
TCGGGCCCCAAATAATGATTTTATTTTGACTGATAGTGACCTGTTCGTTGCAACAAATTGATGAGCAATG
CTTTTTTATAATGCCAACTTTGTACAAAAAAGCAGGCTACCATGGCTCAAGAGTTTGTGAACTGCAAAAT
CCAGCCTGGGAAGGTGGTTGTGTTCATCAAGCCCACCTGCCCGTACTGCAGGAGGGCCCAAGAGATCCTC
AGTCAATTGCCCATCAAACAAGGGCTTCTGGAATTTGTCGATATCACAGCCACCAACCACACTAACGAGA
TTCAAGATTATTTGCAACAGCTCACGGGAGCAAGAACGGTGCCTCGAGTCTTTATTGGTAAAGATTGTAT
AGGCGGATGCAGTGATCTAGTCTCTTTGCAACAGAGTGGGGAACTGCTGACGCGGCTAAAGCAGATTGGA
GCTCTGCAGACTAGTGGTGGTTCAGGTGGTGGTGGTTCAGGTGGTGGTGGTTCAGGTGGAGGAGGATCAG
GAGGAGGAGGATCAGGAGGAGGAGGATCAGGAGGAGAATTCGTGAGCAAGGGCGAGGAGCTGTTCACCGG
GGTGGTGCCCATCCTGGTCGAGCTGGACGGCGACGTAAACGGCCACAAGTTCAGCGTGTCCGGCGAGGGC
GAGGGCGATGCCACCTACGGCAAGCTGACCCTGAAGTTCATCTCCACCACCGGCAAGCTGCCCGTGCCCT
GGCCCACCCTCGTGACCACCCTGACCTACGGCGTGCAGTGCTTCAGCCGCTACCCCGACCACATGAAGCA
GCACGACTTCTTCAAGTCCGCCATGCCCGAAGGCTACGTCCAGGAGCGCACCATCTTCTTCAAGGACGAC
GGCAACTACAAGACCCGCGCCGAGGTGAAGTTCGAGGGCGACACCCTGGTGAACCGCATCGAGCTGAAGG
GCATCGACTTCAAGGAGGACGGCAACATCCTGGGGCACAAGCTGGAGTACAACTACAACTGCCACAACGT
CTATATCATGGCCGACAAGCAGAAGAACGGCATCAAGGTGAACTTCAAGATCCGCCACAACATCGAGGAC
GGCAGCGTGCAGCTCGCCGACCACTACCAGCAGAACACCCCCATCGGCGACGGCCCCGTGCTGCTGCCCG
ACAACCACTACCTGAGCACCTGCTCCGCCCTGAGCAAAGACCCCAACGAGAAGCGCGATCACATGGTCCT
GCTGGAGTTCGTGACCGCCGCCGGGATCACTCTCGGCATGGACGAGCTGTACAAGTAAGGTACCTACCCA
GCTTTCTTGTACAAAGTTGGCATTATAAGAAAGCATTGCTTATCAATTTGTTGCAACGAACAGGTCACTA
TCAGTCAAAATAAAATCATTATTTGCCATCCAGCTGATATCCCCTATAGTGAGTCGTATTACATGGTCAT
AGCTGTTTCCTGGCAGCTCTGGCCCGTGTCTCAAAATCTCTGATGTTACATTGCACAAGATAAAAATATA
TCATCATGAACAATAAAACTGTCTGCTTACATAAACAGTAATACAAGGGGTGTTATGAGCCATATTCAAC
GGGAAACGTCGAGGCCGCGATTAAATTCCAACATGGATGCTGATTTATATGGGTATAAATGGGCTCGCGA
TAATGTCGGGCAATCAGGTGCGACAATCTATCGCTTGTATGGGAAGCCCGATGCGCCAGAGTTGTTTCTG
AAACATGGCAAAGGTAGCGTTGCCAATGATGTTACAGATGAGATGGTCAGACTAAACTGGCTGACGGAAT
TTATGCCTCTTCCGACCATCAAGCATTTTATCCGTACTCCTGATGATGCATGGTTACTCACCACTGCGAT
CCCCGGAAAAACAGCATTCCAGGTATTAGAAGAATATCCTGATTCAGGTGAAAATATTGTTGATGCGCTG
GCAGTGTTCCTGCGCCGGTTGCATTCGATTCCTGTTTGTAATTGTCCTTTTAACAGCGATCGCGTATTTC
GTCTCGCTCAGGCGCAATCACGAATGAATAACGGTTTGGTTGATGCGAGTGATTTTGATGACGAGCGTAA
TGGCTGGCCTGTTGAACAAGTCTGGAAAGAAATGCATAAACTTTTGCCATTCTCACCGGATTCAGTCGTC
ACTCATGGTGATTTCTCACTTGATAACCTTATTTTTGACGAGGGGAAATTAATAGGTTGTATTGATGTTG
GACGAGTCGGAATCGCAGACCGATACCAGGATCTTGCCATCCTATGGAACTGCCTCGGTGAGTTTTCTCC
TTCATTACAGAAACGGCTTTTTCAAAAATATGGTATTGATAATCCTGATATGAATAAATTGCAGTTTCAT
TTGATGCTCGATGAGTTTTTCTAATCAGAATTGGTTAATTGGTTGTAACACTGGCAGAGCATTACGCTGA
CTTGACGGGACGGCGCAAGCTCATGACCAAAATCCCTTAACGTGAGTTACGCGTCGTTCCACTGAGCGTC
AGACCCCGTAGAAAAGATCAAAGGATCTTCTTGAGATCCTTTTTTTCTGCGCGTAATCTGCTGCTTGCAA
ACAAAAAAACCACCGCTACCAGCGGTGGTTTGTTTGCCGGATCAAGAGCTACCAACTCTTTTTCCGAAGG
TAACTGGCTTCAGCAGAGCGCAGATACCAAATACTGTTCTTCTAGTGTAGCCGTAGTTAGGCCACCACTT
CAAGAACTCTGTAGCACCGCCTACATACCTCGCTCTGCTAATCCTGTTACCAGTGGCTGCTGCCAGTGGC
GATAAGTCGTGTCTTACCGGGTTGGACTCAAGACGATAGTTACCGGATAAGGCGCAGCGGTCGGGCTGAA
CGGGGGGTTCGTGCACACAGCCCAGCTTGGAGCGAACGACCTACACCGAACTGAGATACCTACAGCGTGA
GCTATGAGAAAGCGCCACGCTTCCCGAAGGGAGAAAGGCGGACAGGTATCCGGTAAGCGGCAGGGTCGGA
ACAGGAGAGCGCACGAGGGAGCTTCCAGGGGGAAACGCCTGGTATCTTTATAGTCCTGTCGGGTTTCGCC
ACCTCTGACTTGAGCGTCGATTTTTGTGATGCTCGTCAGGGGGGCGGAGCCTATGGAAAAACGCCAGCAA
CGCGGCCTTTTTACGGTTCCTGGCCTTTTGCTGGCCTTTTGCTCACATGTT
