>Addgene plasmid #163072 | pMOS014E: Entry vector for: Grx1-roGFP2 glutathione redox sensor (cytosolic) | depositor partial sequence | sequence record 315880 | Grx1-roGFP2
ATGGCTCAAGAGTTTGTGAACTGCAAAATCCAGCCTGGGAAGGTGGTTGTGTTCATCAAGCCCACCTGCC
CGTACTGCAGGAGGGCCCAAGAGATCCTCAGTCAATTGCCCATCAAACAAGGGCTTCTGGAATTTGTCGA
TATCACAGCCACCAACCACACTAACGAGATTCAAGATTATTTGCAACAGCTCACGGGAGCAAGAACGGTG
CCTCGAGTCTTTATTGGTAAAGATTGTATAGGCGGATGCAGTGATCTAGTCTCTTTGCAACAGAGTGGGG
AACTGCTGACGCGGCTAAAGCAGATTGGAGCTCTGCAGACTAGTGGTGGTTCAGGTGGTGGTGGTTCAGG
TGGTGGTGGTTCAGGTGGAGGAGGATCAGGAGGAGGAGGATCAGGAGGAGGAGGATCAGGAGGAGAATTC
GTGAGCAAGGGCGAGGAGCTGTTCACCGGGGTGGTGCCCATCCTGGTCGAGCTGGACGGCGACGTAAACG
GCCACAAGTTCAGCGTGTCCGGCGAGGGCGAGGGCGATGCCACCTACGGCAAGCTGACCCTGAAGTTCAT
CTCCACCACCGGCAAGCTGCCCGTGCCCTGGCCCACCCTCGTGACCACCCTGACCTACGGCGTGCAGTGC
TTCAGCCGCTACCCCGACCACATGAAGCAGCACGACTTCTTCAAGTCCGCCATGCCCGAAGGCTACGTCC
AGGAGCGCACCATCTTCTTCAAGGACGACGGCAACTACAAGACCCGCGCCGAGGTGAAGTTCGAGGGCGA
CACCCTGGTGAACCGCATCGAGCTGAAGGGCATCGACTTCAAGGAGGACGGCAACATCCTGGGGCACAAG
CTGGAGTACAACTACAACTGCCACAACGTCTATATCATGGCCGACAAGCAGAAGAACGGCATCAAGGTGA
ACTTCAAGATCCGCCACAACATCGAGGACGGCAGCGTGCAGCTCGCCGACCACTACCAGCAGAACACCCC
CATCGGCGACGGCCCCGTGCTGCTGCCCGACAACCACTACCTGAGCACCTGCTCCGCCCTGAGCAAAGAC
CCCAACGAGAAGCGCGATCACATGGTCCTGCTGGAGTTCGTGACCGCCGCCGGGATCACTCTCGGCATGG
ACGAGCTGTACAAGTAA
